Addgene plasmid #131756: LA901: pMAGIC (L3-L2) 3x HA epitope tag + polyA; hU6::Sp/xCas9 TRE#1 gRNA
Purpose: pMAGIC L3-L2 entry plasmid, contains 3xHA tag+polyA; hU6-driven Sp/xCas9 TRE#1 gRNA for 3-/4-component MultiSite Gateway Pro assembly. Allows C-term HA epitope fusion to dCas9 w/ TRE#1 gRNA expression
Depositing lab: Christopher Newgard. Depositing organization: Duke University. Publication: Creation of versatile cloning platforms for transgene expression and dCas9-based epigenome editing. Haldeman JM, Conway AE, Arlotto ME, Slentz DH, Muoio DM, Becker TC, Newgard CB. Nucleic Acids Res. 2018 Dec 27. pii: 5264291. doi: 10.1093/nar/gky1286. PubMed 30590691.
Backbone
  Vector backbone: pDONR221 P3-P2
  Backbone manufacturer: Invitrogen
  Backbone size w/o insert (bp): 2555
  Total vector size (bp): 3266
  Vector type: Synthetic Biology ; pMAGIC Gateway Entry plasmid
Growth in bacteria
  Bacterial resistance: Kanamycin, 50 μg/mL
  Growth temperature: 37°C
  Growth strain: DH5alpha
  Copy number: High Copy
Gene/Insert
  Gene/Insert name: TRE#1 Sp/xCas9 gRNA
  gRNA/shRNA sequence: GTGATAGAGAACGTATGTCG
  Species: Synthetic
  Promoter: hU6
  Cloning method: Restriction Enzyme; 5′ cloning site BsaI (destroyed during cloning); 3′ cloning site BsaI (destroyed during cloning)
  Sequencing primers: 5′ M13F (-20); 3′ M13R
Terms and licenses: Academic/Nonprofit Terms; Industry Terms: Not Available to Industry
Depositor comments: Sp/xCas9 gRNA TRE#1 targets the pTight promoter (Clontech) 6x and has no known targets in the h/m/r genome. This gRNA can be used with SpCas9 and its derivatives (e.g. xCas9(3.7)). Cloned by ligating annealed SpCas9 TRE#1 oligonucleotides into KK701 (Addgene 121842)
How to cite: LA901: pMAGIC (L3-L2) 3x HA epitope tag + polyA; hU6::Sp/xCas9 TRE#1 gRNA was a gift from Christopher Newgard (Addgene plasmid # 131756 ; http://n2t.net/addgene:131756 ; RRID:Addgene_131756)
