[The description below was written by a language model from this plasmid's Addgene catalogue record and pLannotate feature annotations shown in this document.]
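Description:
LA901 is a small (about 3.3 kb) pMAGIC Gateway entry plasmid built on the Invitrogen pDONR221 P3-P2 backbone. It is intended as the last (L3-L2) module in 3- or 4-component MultiSite Gateway Pro assemblies rather than for direct expression. It is maintained in E. coli at high copy from a ColE1/pUC-type origin and selected with kanamycin through the aph(3')-Ia gene. The backbone also retains rrnB T1 and T2 terminators, which insulate the cloning region from read-through transcription, along with a T7 promoter and short lacI and lacZα remnants that have no stated role here.

The payload lies between the attL3 site (which spans the sequence origin) and the attL2 site, and contains two units. The first is a 3xHA epitope coding segment followed by the bovine growth hormone polyadenylation signal. After LR recombination, the upstream module's open reading frame, typically a dCas9 fusion, reads into this segment, gaining a C-terminal HA tag and a transcript terminator. The second is a human U6 RNA polymerase III promoter driving a single guide RNA made of the TRE#1 spacer and the S. pyogenes guide scaffold. The 20-nt feature annotated as a "tight TRE promoter" fragment is this spacer, not a functional promoter. The spacer was added by ligating annealed oligonucleotides into BsaI sites of a parental entry plasmid, destroying those sites.

According to the depositor, the guide targets the pTight Tet-responsive promoter six times and has no known targets in the human, mouse or rat genomes. It works with SpCas9 and derivatives such as xCas9(3.7). This suits it to assembling dCas9-based epigenome-editing constructs directed at a TRE-driven target.
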