Features (pLannotate 1.2.2; 16 found; start..end, strand, type, name):
     98..114     +  CDS            3xHA (fragment): three tandem HA epitope tags
    125..141     +  CDS            3xHA (fragment): three tandem HA epitope tags
    152..180     +  CDS            3xHA (fragment): three tandem HA epitope tags
    212..323     +  polyA_signal   bGH poly(A) signal: bovine growth hormone polyadenylation signal
    426..666     +  promoter       U6 promoter: RNA polymerase III promoter for human U6 snRNA
    675..694     +  promoter       tight TRE promoter (fragment): Tet-responsive promoter PTight, consisting of seven tet operator sequences followed by the minimal CMV promoter
    713..780     +  misc_RNA       tracrRNA (fragment): trans-activating CRISPR RNA for the Streptococcus pyogenes CRISPR/Cas9 system
    799..898     -  protein_bind   attL2: mutant version of attL; recombination site for the Gateway® LR reaction LR Clonase™
    929..947     -  promoter       T7 promoter: promoter for bacteriophage T7 RNA polymerase
   1081..1890    +  CDS            KanR: aminoglycoside phosphotransferase; aph(3')-Ia; confers resistance to kanamycin in bacteria or G418 (Geneticin®) in eukaryotes
   2037..2625    +  rep_origin     ori: high-copy-number ColE1/pMB1/pBR322/pUC origin of replication
   2808..2900    +  CDS            lacI (fragment): lac repressor; lacI; The lac repressor binds to the lac operator to inhibit transcription in E. coli. This inhibition can be relieved by adding lactose or isopropyl-β-D-thiogalactopyranoside (IPTG).
   2955..2982    -  terminator     rrnB T2 terminator: transcription terminator T2 from the E. coli rrnB gene
   3114..3157    +  terminator     rrnB T1 terminator: Escherichia coli rrnB; transcription terminator T1 from the E. coli rrnB gene
   3204..3240    -  CDS            lacZα (fragment): LacZα fragment of β-galactosidase; lacZ fragment
   3257..86      +  protein_bind   attL3 (across the origin): mutant version of attL; recombination site for the Gateway® LR reaction LR Clonase™
>Addgene plasmid #131756 | LA901: pMAGIC (L3-L2) 3x HA epitope tag + polyA; hU6::Sp/xCas9 TRE#1 gRNA | addgene full sequence | sequence record 314449 | Addgene NGS Result
TTTATTTTGACTGATAGTGACCTGTTCGTTGCAACAAATTGATGAGCAATGCTTTTTTATAATGCCAACT
TTGTATAATAAAGTTGGTGGCGGATCCTACCCATACGATGTTCCAGATTACGCTTACCCATACGATGTTC
CAGATTACGCTTACCCATACGATGTTCCAGATTACGCTTAAGAATTCCTAGAGCTCGCTGATCAGCCTCG
ACTGTGCCTTCTAGTTGCCAGCCATCTGTTGTTTGCCCCTCCCCCGTGCCTTCCTTGACCCTGGAAGGTG
CCACTCCCACTGTCCTTTCCTAATAAAATGAGGAAATTGCATCGCATTGTCTGAGTAGGTGTCATTCTAT
TCTGGGGGGTGGGGTGGGGCAGGACAGCAAGGGGGAGGATTGGGAAGAGAATAGCAGGCATGCTGGGGAG
GTACCGAGGGCCTATTTCCCATGATTCCTTCATATTTGCATATACGATACAAGGCTGTTAGAGAGATAAT
TGGAATTAATTTGACTGTAAACACAAAGATATTAGTACAAAATACGTGACGTAGAAAGTAATAATTTCTT
GGGTAGTTTGCAGTTTTAAAATTATGTTTTAAAATGGACTATCATATGCTTACCGTAACTTGAAAGTATT
TCGATTTCTTGGCTTTATATATCTTGTGGAAAGGACGAAACACCGTGATAGAGAACGTATGTCGGTTTCA
GAGCTATGCTGGAAACAGCATAGCAAGTTGAAATAAGGCTAGTCCGTTATCAACTTGAAAAAGTGGCACC
GAGTCGGTGCTTTTTTGCGGCCGCAGGAACCCAGCTTTCTTGTACAAAGTTGGCATTATAAGAAAGCATT
GCTTATCAATTTGTTGCAACGAACAGGTCACTATCAGTCAAAATAAAATCATTATTTGCCATCCAGCTGC
AGGGCGGCCGCGATATCCCCTATAGTGAGTCGTATTACATGGTCATAGCTGTTTCCTGGCAGCTCTGGCC
CGTGTCTCAAAATCTCTGATGTTACATTGCACAAGATAAAAATATATCATCATGAACAATAAAACTGTCT
GCTTACATAAACAGTAATACAAGGGGTGTTATGAGCCATATTCAACGGGAAACGTCGAGGCCGCGATTAA
ATTCCAACATGGATGCTGATTTATATGGGTATAAATGGGCTCGCGATAATGTCGGGCAATCAGGTGCGAC
AATCTATCGCTTGTATGGGAAGCCCGATGCGCCAGAGTTGTTTCTGAAACATGGCAAAGGTAGCGTTGCC
AATGATGTTACAGATGAGATGGTCAGACTAAACTGGCTGACGGAATTTATGCCTCTTCCGACCATCAAGC
ATTTTATCCGTACTCCTGATGATGCATGGTTACTCACCACTGCGATCCCCGGAAAAACAGCATTCCAGGT
ATTAGAAGAATATCCTGATTCAGGTGAAAATATTGTTGATGCGCTGGCAGTGTTCCTGCGCCGGTTGCAT
TCGATTCCTGTTTGTAATTGTCCTTTTAACAGCGATCGCGTATTTCGTCTCGCTCAGGCGCAATCACGAA
TGAATAACGGTTTGGTTGATGCGAGTGATTTTGATGACGAGCGTAATGGCTGGCCTGTTGAACAAGTCTG
GAAAGAAATGCATAAACTTTTGCCATTCTCACCGGATTCAGTCGTCACTCATGGTGATTTCTCACTTGAT
AACCTTATTTTTGACGAGGGGAAATTAATAGGTTGTATTGATGTTGGACGAGTCGGAATCGCAGACCGAT
ACCAGGATCTTGCCATCCTATGGAACTGCCTCGGTGAGTTTTCTCCTTCATTACAGAAACGGCTTTTTCA
AAAATATGGTATTGATAATCCTGATATGAATAAATTGCAGTTTCATTTGATGCTCGATGAGTTTTTCTAA
TCAGAATTGGTTAATTGGTTGTAACACTGGCAGAGCATTACGCTGACTTGACGGGACGGCGCAAGCTCAT
GACCAAAATCCCTTAACGTGAGTTACGCGTCGTTCCACTGAGCGTCAGACCCCGTAGAAAAGATCAAAGG
ATCTTCTTGAGATCCTTTTTTTCTGCGCGTAATCTGCTGCTTGCAAACAAAAAAACCACCGCTACCAGCG
GTGGTTTGTTTGCCGGATCAAGAGCTACCAACTCTTTTTCCGAAGGTAACTGGCTTCAGCAGAGCGCAGA
TACCAAATACTGTTCTTCTAGTGTAGCCGTAGTTAGGCCACCACTTCAAGAACTCTGTAGCACCGCCTAC
ATACCTCGCTCTGCTAATCCTGTTACCAGTGGCTGCTGCCAGTGGCGATAAGTCGTGTCTTACCGGGTTG
GACTCAAGACGATAGTTACCGGATAAGGCGCAGCGGTCGGGCTGAACGGGGGGTTCGTGCACACAGCCCA
GCTTGGAGCGAACGACCTACACCGAACTGAGATACCTACAGCGTGAGCTATGAGAAAGCGCCACGCTTCC
CGAAGGGAGAAAGGCGGACAGGTATCCGGTAAGCGGCAGGGTCGGAACAGGAGAGCGCACGAGGGAGCTT
CCAGGGGGAAACGCCTGGTATCTTTATAGTCCTGTCGGGTTTCGCCACCTCTGACTTGAGCGTCGATTTT
TGTGATGCTCGTCAGGGGGGCGGAGCCTATGGAAAAACGCCAGCAACGCGGCCTTTTTACGGTTCCTGGC
CTTTTGCTGGCCTTTTGCTCACATGTTCTTTCCTGCGTTATCCCCTGATTCTGTGGATAACCGTATTACC
GCCTTTGAGTGAGCTGATACCGCTCGCCGCAGCCGAACGACCGAGCGCAGCGAGTCAGTGAGCGAGGAAG
CGGAAGAGCGCCCAATACGCAAACCGCCTCTCCCCGCGCGTTGGCCGATTCATTAATGCAGCTGGCACGA
CAGGTTTCCCGACTGGAAAGCGGGCAGTGAGCGCAACGCAATTAATACGCGTACCGCTAGCCAGGAAGAG
TTTGTAGAAACGCAAAAAGGCCATCCGTCAGGATGGCCTTCTGCTTAGTTTGATGCCTGGCAGTTTATGG
CGGGCGTCCTGCCCGCCACCCTCCGGGCCGTTGCTTCACAACGTTCAAATCCGCTCCCGGCGGATTTGTC
CTACTCAGGAGAGCGTTCACCGACAAACAACAGATAAAACGAAAGGCCCAGTCTTCCGACTGAGCCTTTC
GTTTTATTTGATGCCTGGCAGTTCCCTACTCTCGCGTTAACGCTAGCATGGATGTTTTCCCAGTCACGAC
GTTGTAAAACGACGGCCAGTCTTAAGCTCGGGCCCCAAATAATGAT
